>Addgene plasmid #112876 | pAAV-ABE-CT | depositor full sequence | sequence record 212734 | pAAV-ABE-CT sequence 5317 bps
CCTGCAGGCAGCTGCGCGCTCGCTCGCTCACTGAGGCCGCCCGGGCGTCGGGCGACCTTTGGTCGCCCGG
CCTCAGTGAGCGAGCGAGCGCGCAGAGAGGGAGTGGCCAACTCCATCACTAGGGGTTCCTGCGGCCGCAC
GCGTCTTGTCGAGACAGAGAAGACTCTTGCGTTTCTGATAGGCACCTATTGGTCTTACTGACATCCACTT
TGCCTTTCTCTCCACAGCAGGGCGACAGCCTGCACGAGCACATCGCCAACCTGGCCGGCAGCCCCGCCAT
CAAGAAGGGCATCCTGCAGACCGTGAAGGTGGTGGACGAGCTGGTGAAGGTGATGGGCCGCCACAAGCCC
GAGAACATCGTGATCGAGATGGCCCGCGAGAACCAGACCACCCAGAAGGGCCAGAAGAACAGCCGCGAGC
GCATGAAGCGCATCGAGGAGGGCATCAAGGAGCTGGGCAGCCAGATCCTGAAGGAGCACCCCGTGGAGAA
CACCCAGCTGCAGAACGAGAAGCTGTACCTGTACTACCTGCAGAACGGCCGCGACATGTACGTGGACCAG
GAGCTGGACATCAACCGCCTGAGCGACTACGACGTGGACCACATCGTGCCCCAGAGCTTCCTGAAGGACG
ACAGCATCGACAACAAGGTGCTGACCCGCAGCGACAAGAACCGCGGCAAGAGCGACAACGTGCCCAGCGA
GGAGGTGGTGAAGAAGATGAAGAACTACTGGCGCCAGCTGCTGAACGCCAAGCTGATCACCCAGCGCAAG
TTCGACAACCTGACCAAGGCCGAGCGCGGCGGCCTGAGCGAGCTGGACAAGGCCGGCTTCATCAAGCGCC
AGCTGGTGGAGACCCGCCAGATCACCAAGCACGTGGCCCAGATCCTGGACAGCCGCATGAACACCAAGTA
CGACGAGAACGACAAGCTGATCCGCGAGGTGAAGGTGATCACCCTGAAGAGCAAGCTGGTGAGCGACTTC
CGCAAGGACTTCCAGTTCTACAAGGTGCGCGAGATCAACAACTACCACCACGCCCACGACGCCTACCTGA
ACGCCGTGGTGGGCACCGCCCTGATCAAGAAGTACCCCAAGCTGGAGAGCGAGTTCGTGTACGGCGACTA
CAAGGTGTACGACGTGCGCAAGATGATCGCCAAGAGCGAGCAGGAGATCGGCAAGGCCACCGCCAAGTAC
TTCTTCTACAGCAACATCATGAACTTCTTCAAGACCGAGATCACCCTGGCCAACGGCGAGATCCGCAAGC
GCCCCCTGATCGAGACCAACGGCGAGACCGGCGAGATCGTGTGGGACAAGGGCCGCGACTTCGCCACCGT
GCGCAAGGTGCTGAGCATGCCCCAGGTGAACATCGTGAAGAAGACCGAGGTGCAGACCGGCGGCTTCAGC
AAGGAGAGCATCCTGCCCAAGCGCAACAGCGACAAGCTGATCGCCCGCAAGAAGGACTGGGACCCCAAGA
AGTACGGCGGCTTCGACAGCCCCACCGTGGCCTACAGCGTGCTGGTGGTGGCCAAGGTGGAGAAGGGCAA
GAGCAAGAAGCTGAAGAGCGTGAAGGAGCTGCTGGGCATCACCATCATGGAGCGCAGCAGCTTCGAGAAG
AACCCCATCGACTTCCTGGAGGCCAAGGGCTACAAGGAGGTGAAGAAGGACCTGATCATCAAGCTGCCCA
AGTACAGCCTGTTCGAGCTGGAGAACGGCCGCAAGCGCATGCTGGCCAGCGCCGGCGAGCTGCAGAAGGG
CAACGAGCTGGCCCTGCCCAGCAAGTACGTGAACTTCCTGTACCTGGCCAGCCACTACGAGAAGCTGAAG
GGCAGCCCCGAGGACAACGAGCAGAAGCAGCTGTTCGTGGAGCAGCACAAGCACTACCTGGACGAGATCA
TCGAGCAGATCAGCGAGTTCAGCAAGCGCGTGATCCTGGCCGACGCCAACCTGGACAAGGTGCTGAGCGC
CTACAACAAGCACCGCGACAAGCCCATCCGCGAGCAGGCCGAGAACATCATCCACCTGTTCACCCTGACC
AACCTGGGCGCCCCCGCCGCCTTCAAGTACTTCGACACCACCATCGACCGCAAGCGCTACACCAGCACCA
AGGAGGTGCTGGACGCCACCCTGATCCACCAGAGCATCACCGGTCTGTACGAGACCCGCATCGACCTGAG
CCAGCTGGGCGGCGACGGCGGCTCCGGACCTCCAAAGAAAAAGAGAAAAGTATACCCCTACGACGTGCCC
GACTACGCCTAATAACTCGAGCATGCATCTAGAGGGCCCTATTCTATAGTGTCACCTAAATGCTAGAGCT
CGCTGATCAGCCTCGACTGTGCCTTCTAGTTGCCAGCCATCTGTTGTTTGCCCCTCCCCCGTGCCTTCCT
TGACCCTGGAAGGTGCCACTCCCACTGTCCTTTCCTAATAAAATGAGGAAATTGCATCGCATTGTCTGAG
TAGGTGTCATTCTATTCTGGGGGGTGGGGTGGGGCAGGACAGCAAGGGGGAGGATTGGGAAGACAATAGC
AGGCATGCTGGGGATGCGGTGGGCTCTATGGGGTAACCACGTGCGGACCGAGCGGCCGCAGGAACCCCTA
GTGATGGAGTTGGCCACTCCCTCTCTGCGCGCTCGCTCGCTCACTGAGGCCGGGCGACCAAAGGTCGCCC
GACGCCCGGGCTTTGCCCGGGCGGCCTCAGTGAGCGAGCGAGCGCGCAGCTGCCTGCAGGGGCGCCTGAT
GCGGTATTTTCTCCTTACGCATCTGTGCGGTATTTCACACCGCATA
[142 nt withheld, positions 2777-2918]
C
[141 nt withheld, positions 2920-3060]
CCTTTGACGTTGGAGTCCACGTTCTTT
[37 nt withheld, positions 3088-3124]
ACCCTATCTCGGGCTATTCTTTTGATTTATAAGGGATTTTGCCGATTTCGGCCTATTGGTTAAAAAATGA
GCTGATTTAACAAAAATTTAACGCGAATTTTAACAAAATATTAACGTTTACAATTTTATGGTGCACTCTC
AGTACAATCTGCTCTGATGCCGCATAGTTAAGCCAGCCCCGACACCCGCCAACACCCGCTGACGCGCCCT
GACGGGCTTGTCTGCTCCCGGCATCCGCTTACAGACAAGCTGTGACCGTCTCCGGGAGCTGCATGTGTCA
GAGGTTTTCACCGTCATCACCGAAACGCGCGAGACGAAAGGGCCTCGTGATACGCCTATTTTTATAGGTT
AATGTCATGATAATAATGGTTTCTTAGACGTCAGGTGGCACTTTTCGGGGAAATGTGCGCGGAACCCCTA
TTTGTTTATTTTTCTAAATACATTCAAATATGTATCCGCTCATGAGACAATAACCCTGATAAATGCTTCA
ATAATATTGAAAAAGGAAGAGTATGAGTATTCAACATTTCCGTGTCGCCCTTATTCCCTTTTTTGCGGCA
TTTTGCCTTCCTGTTTTTGCTCACCCAGAAACGCTGGTGAAAGTAAAAGATGCTGAAGATCAGTTGGGTG
CACGAGTGGGTTACATCGAACTGGATCTCAACAGCGGTAAGATCCTTGAGAGTTTTCGCCCCGAAGAACG
TTTTCCAATGATGAGCACTTTTAAAGTTCTGCTATGTGGCGCGGTATTATCCCGTATTGACGCCGGGCAA
GAGCAACTCGGTCGCCGCATACACTATTCTCAGAATGACTTGGTTGAGTACTCACCAGTCACAGAAAAGC
ATCTTACGGATGGCATGACAGTAAGAGAATTATGCAGTGCTGCCATAACCATGAGTGATAACACTGCGGC
CAACTTACTTCTGACAACGATCGGAGGACCGAAGGAGCTAACCGCTTTTTTGCACAACATGGGGGATCAT
GTAACTCGCCTTGATCGTTGGGAACCGGAGCTGAATGAAGCCATACCAAACGACGAGCGTGACACCACGA
TGCCTGTAGCAATGGCAACAACGTTGCGCAAACTATTAACTGGCGAACTACTTACTCTAGCTTCCCGGCA
ACAATTAATAGACTGGATGGAGGCGGATAAAGTTGCAGGACCACTTCTGCGCTCGGCCCTTCCGGCTGGC
TGGTTTATTGCTGATAAATCTGGAGCCGGTGAGCGTGGGTCTCGCGGTATCATTGCAGCACTGGGGCCAG
ATGGTAAGCCCTCCCGTATCGTAGTTATCTACACGACGGGGAGTCAGGCAACTATGGATGAACGAAATAG
ACAGATCGCTGAGATAGGTGCCTCACTGATTAAGCATTGGTAACTGTCAGACCAAGTTTACTCATATATA
CTTTAGATTGATTTAAAACTTCATTTTTAATTTAAAAGGATCTAGGTGAAGATCCTTTTTGATAATCTCA
TGACCAAAATCCCTTAACGTGAGTTTTCGTTCCACTGAGCGTCAGACCCCGTAGAAAAGATCAAAGGATC
TTCTTGAGATCCTTTTTTTCTGCGCGTAATCTGCTGCTTGCAAACAAAAAAACCACCGCTACCAGCGGTG
GTTTGTTTGCCGGATCAAGAGCTACCAACTCTTTTTCCGAAGGTAACTGGCTTCAGCAGAGCGCAGATAC
CAAATACTGTCCTTCTAGTGTAGCCGTAGTTAGGCCACCACTTCAAGAACTCTGTAGCACCGCCTACATA
CCTCGCTCTGCTAATCCTGTTACCAGTGGCTGCTGCCAGTGGCGATAAGTCGTGTCTTACCGGGTTGGAC
TCAAGACGATAGTTACCGGATAAGGCGCAGCGGTCGGGCTGAACGGGGGGTTCGTGCACACAGCCCAGCT
TGGAGCGAACGACCTACACCGAACTGAGATACCTACAGCGTGAGCTATGAGAAAGCGCCACGCTTCCCGA
AGGGAGAAAGGCGGACAGGTATCCGGTAAGCGGCAGGGTCGGAACAGGAGAGCGCACGAGGGAGCTTCCA
GGGGGAAACGCCTGGTATCTTTATAGTCCTGTCGGGTTTCGCCACCTCTGACTTGAGCGTCGATTTTTGT
GATGCTCGTCAGGGGGGCGGAGCCTATGGAAAAACGCCAGCAACGCGGCCTTTTTACGGTTCCTGGCCTT
TTGCTGGCCTTTTGCTCACATGT
Features (pLannotate 1.2.2; 14 found; start..end, strand, type, name):
     12..39      +  repeat_region  AAV2 ITR (fragment): inverted terminal repeat of adeno-associated virus serotype 2 inverted
     68..95      +  repeat_region  AAV2 ITR (fragment): inverted terminal repeat of adeno-associated virus serotype 2 inverted
    145..227     +  intron         chimeric intron (fragment): chimera between introns from human β-globin and immunoglobulin heavy chain genes
    228..2186    +  CDS            cas9 (fragment): CAS9_STRP1 - Also known as csn1 From Streptococcus pyogenes serotype M1.
   2283..2301    -  promoter       SP6 promoter: promoter for bacteriophage SP6 RNA polymerase
   2327..2551    +  polyA_signal   bGH poly(A) signal: bovine growth hormone polyadenylation signal
   2580..2720    +  repeat_region  AAV2 ITR: inverted terminal repeat of adeno-associated virus serotype 2 inverted
   2725..2776    -  misc_feature   bom (fragment): basis of mobility region from pBR322
   2795..3175    +  rep_origin     M13 ori (sequence partly withheld): M13 bacteriophage origin of replication; arrow indicates direction of (+) strand synthesis
   3251..3300    -  misc_feature   bom (fragment): basis of mobility region from pBR322
   3402..3437    -  CDS            rop (fragment): Rop protein, which maintains plasmids at low copy number; rop
   3532..3636    +  promoter       AmpR promoter: bla
   3637..4497    +  CDS            AmpR: β-lactamase; bla; confers resistance to ampicillin, carbenicillin, and related antibiotics
   4668..5256    +  rep_origin     ori: high-copy-number ColE1/pMB1/pBR322/pUC origin of replication
