>Addgene plasmid #112876 | pAAV-ABE-CT | addgene full sequence | sequence record 215611 | Addgene NGS Result
CCTGCAGGCAGCTGCGCGCTCGCTCGCTCACTGAGGCCGCCCGGGCGTCGGGCGACCTTTGGTCGCCCGG
CCTCAGTGAGCGAGCGAGCGCGCAGAGAGGGAGTGGCCAACTCCATCACTAGGGGTTCCTGCGGCCGCAC
GCGTCTTGTCGAGACAGAGAAGACTCTTGCGTTTCTGATAGGCACCTATTGGTCTTACTGACATCCACTT
TGCCTTTCTCTCCACAGCAGGGCGACAGCCTGCACGAGCACATCGCCAACCTGGCCGGCAGCCCCGCCAT
CAAGAAGGGCATCCTGCAGACCGTGAAGGTGGTGGACGAGCTGGTGAAGGTGATGGGCCGCCACAAGCCC
GAGAACATCGTGATCGAGATGGCCCGCGAGAACCAGACCACCCAGAAGGGCCAGAAGAACAGCCGCGAGC
GCATGAAGCGCATCGAGGAGGGCATCAAGGAGCTGGGCAGCCAGATCCTGAAGGAGCACCCCGTGGAGAA
CACCCAGCTGCAGAACGAGAAGCTGTACCTGTACTACCTGCAGAACGGCCGCGACATGTACGTGGACCAG
GAGCTGGACATCAACCGCCTGAGCGACTACGACGTGGACCACATCGTGCCCCAGAGCTTCCTGAAGGACG
ACAGCATCGACAACAAGGTGCTGACCCGCAGCGACAAGAACCGCGGCAAGAGCGACAACGTGCCCAGCGA
GGAGGTGGTGAAGAAGATGAAGAACTACTGGCGCCAGCTGCTGAACGCCAAGCTGATCACCCAGCGCAAG
TTCGACAACCTGACCAAGGCCGAGCGCGGCGGCCTGAGCGAGCTGGACAAGGCCGGCTTCATCAAGCGCC
AGCTGGTGGAGACCCGCCAGATCACCAAGCACGTGGCCCAGATCCTGGACAGCCGCATGAACACCAAGTA
CGACGAGAACGACAAGCTGATCCGCGAGGTGAAGGTGATCACCCTGAAGAGCAAGCTGGTGAGCGACTTC
CGCAAGGACTTCCAGTTCTACAAGGTGCGCGAGATCAACAACTACCACCACGCCCACGACGCCTACCTGA
ACGCCGTGGTGGGCACCGCCCTGATCAAGAAGTACCCCAAGCTGGAGAGCGAGTTCGTGTACGGCGACTA
CAAGGTGTACGACGTGCGCAAGATGATCGCCAAGAGCGAGCAGGAGATCGGCAAGGCCACCGCCAAGTAC
TTCTTCTACAGCAACATCATGAACTTCTTCAAGACCGAGATCACCCTGGCCAACGGCGAGATCCGCAAGC
GCCCCCTGATCGAGACCAACGGCGAGACCGGCGAGATCGTGTGGGACAAGGGCCGCGACTTCGCCACCGT
GCGCAAGGTGCTGAGCATGCCCCAGGTGAACATCGTGAAGAAGACCGAGGTGCAGACCGGCGGCTTCAGC
AAGGAGAGCATCCTGCCCAAGCGCAACAGCGACAAGCTGATCGCCCGCAAGAAGGACTGGGACCCCAAGA
AGTACGGCGGCTTCGACAGCCCCACCGTGGCCTACAGCGTGCTGGTGGTGGCCAAGGTGGAGAAGGGCAA
GAGCAAGAAGCTGAAGAGCGTGAAGGAGCTGCTGGGCATCACCATCATGGAGCGCAGCAGCTTCGAGAAG
AACCCCATCGACTTCCTGGAGGCCAAGGGCTACAAGGAGGTGAAGAAGGACCTGATCATCAAGCTGCCCA
AGTACAGCCTGTTCGAGCTGGAGAACGGCCGCAAGCGCATGCTGGCCAGCGCCGGCGAGCTGCAGAAGGG
CAACGAGCTGGCCCTGCCCAGCAAGTACGTGAACTTCCTGTACCTGGCCAGCCACTACGAGAAGCTGAAG
GGCAGCCCCGAGGACAACGAGCAGAAGCAGCTGTTCGTGGAGCAGCACAAGCACTACCTGGACGAGATCA
TCGAGCAGATCAGCGAGTTCAGCAAGCGCGTGATCCTGGCCGACGCCAACCTGGACAAGGTGCTGAGCGC
CTACAACAAGCACCGCGACAAGCCCATCCGCGAGCAGGCCGAGAACATCATCCACCTGTTCACCCTGACC
AACCTGGGCGCCCCCGCCGCCTTCAAGTACTTCGACACCACCATCGACCGCAAGCGCTACACCAGCACCA
AGGAGGTGCTGGACGCCACCCTGATCCACCAGAGCATCACCGGTCTGTACGAGACCCGCATCGACCTGAG
CCAGCTGGGCGGCGACGGCGGCTCCGGACCTCCAAAGAAAAAGAGAAAAGTATACCCCTACGACGTGCCC
GACTACGCCTAATAACTCGAGCATGCATCTAGAGGGCCCTATTCTATAGTGTCACCTAAATGCTAGAGCT
CGCTGATCAGCCTCGACTGTGCCTTCTAGTTGCCAGCCATCTGTTGTTTGCCCCTCCCCCGTGCCTTCCT
TGACCCTGGAAGGTGCCACTCCCACTGTCCTTTCCTAATAAAATGAGGAAATTGCATCGCATTGTCTGAG
TAGGTGTCATTCTATTCTGGGGGGTGGGGTGGGGCAGGACAGCAAGGGGGAGGATTGGGAAGACAATAGC
AGGCATGCTGGGGATGCGGTGGGCTCTATGGGGTAACCACGTGCGGACCGAGCGGCCGCAGGAACCCCTA
GTGATGGAGTTGGCCACTCCCTCTCTGCGCGCTCGCTCGCTCACTGAGGCCGGGCGACCAAAGGTCGCCC
GACGCCCGGGCTTTGCCCGGGCGGCCTCAGTGAGCGAGCGAGCGCGCAGCTGCCTGCAGGGGCGCCTGAT
GCGGTATTTTCTCCTTACGCATCTGTGCGGTATTTCACACCGCATA
[95 nt withheld, positions 2777-2871]
T
[46 nt withheld, positions 2873-2918]
C
[141 nt withheld, positions 2920-3060]
CCTTTGACGTTGGAGTCCACGTTCTTT
[37 nt withheld, positions 3088-3124]
ACTCTATCTCGGGCTATTCTTTTGATTTATAAGGGATTTTGCCGATTTCGGTCTATTGGTTAAAAAATGA
GCTGATTTAACAAAAATTTAACGCGAATTTTAACAAAATATTAACGTTTACAATTTTATGGTGCACTCTC
AGTACAATCTGCTCTGATGCCGCATAGTTAAGCCAGCCCCGACACCCGCCAACACCCGCTGACGCGCCCT
GACGGGCTTGTCTGCTCCCGGCATCCGCTTACAGACAAGCTGTGACCGTCTCCGGGAGCTGCATGTGTCA
GAGGTTTTCACCGTCATCACCGAAACGCGCGAGACGAAAGGGCCTCGTGATACGCCTATTTTTATAGGTT
AATGTCATGATAATAATGGTTTCTTAGACGTCAGGTGGCACTTTTCGGGGAAATGTGCGCGGAACCCCTA
TTTGTTTATTTTTCTAAATACATTCAAATATGTATCCGCTCATGAGACAATAACCCTGATAAATGCTTCA
ATAATATTGAAAAAGGAAGAGTATGAGTATTCAACATTTCCGTGTCGCCCTTATTCCCTTTTTTGCGGCA
TTTTGCCTTCCTGTTTTTGCTCACCCAGAAACGCTGGTGAAAGTAAAAGATGCTGAAGATCAGTTGGGTG
CACGAGTGGGTTACATCGAACTGGATCTCAACAGCGGTAAGATCCTTGAGAGTTTTCGCCCCGAAGAACG
TTTTCCAATGATGAGCACTTTTAAAGTTCTGCTATGTGGCGCGGTATTATCCCGTATTGACGCCGGGCAA
GAGCAACTCGGTCGCCGCATACACTATTCTCAGAATGACTTGGTTGAGTACTCACCAGTCACAGAAAAGC
ATCTTACGGATGGCATGACAGTAAGAGAATTATGCAGTGCTGCCATAACCATGAGTGATAACACTGCGGC
CAACTTACTTCTGACAACGATCGGAGGACCGAAGGAGCTAACCGCTTTTTTGCACAACATGGGGGATCAT
GTAACTCGCCTTGATCGTTGGGAACCGGAGCTGAATGAAGCCATACCAAACGACGAGCGTGACACCACGA
TGCCTGTAGCAATGGCAACAACGTTGCGCAAACTATTAACTGGCGAACTACTTACTCTAGCTTCCCGGCA
ACAATTAATAGACTGGATGGAGGCGGATAAAGTTGCAGGACCACTTCTGCGCTCGGCCCTTCCGGCTGGC
TGGTTTATTGCTGATAAATCTGGAGCCGGTGAGCGTGGGTCTCGCGGTATCATTGCAGCACTGGGGCCAG
ATGGTAAGCCCTCCCGTATCGTAGTTATCTACACGACGGGGAGTCAGGCAACTATGGATGAACGAAATAG
ACAGATCGCTGAGATAGGTGCCTCACTGATTAAGCATTGGTAACTGTCAGACCAAGTTTACTCATATATA
CTTTAGATTGATTTAAAACTTCATTTTTAATTTAAAAGGATCTAGGTGAAGATCCTTTTTGATAATCTCA
TGACCAAAATCCCTTAACGTGAGTTTTCGTTCCACTGAGCGTCAGACCCCGTAGAAAAGATCAAAGGATC
TTCTTGAGATCCTTTTTTTCTGCGCGTAATCTGCTGCTTGCAAACAAAAAAACCACCGCTACCAGCGGTG
GTTTGTTTGCCGGATCAAGAGCTACCAACTCTTTTTCCGAAGGTAACTGGCTTCAGCAGAGCGCAGATAC
CAAATACTGTTCTTCTAGTGTAGCCGTAGTTAGGCCACCACTTCAAGAACTCTGTAGCACCGCCTACATA
CCTCGCTCTGCTAATCCTGTTACCAGTGGCTGCTGCCAGTGGCGATAAGTCGTGTCTTACCGGGTTGGAC
TCAAGACGATAGTTACCGGATAAGGCGCAGCGGTCGGGCTGAACGGGGGGTTCGTGCACACAGCCCAGCT
TGGAGCGAACGACCTACACCGAACTGAGATACCTACAGCGTGAGCTATGAGAAAGCGCCACGCTTCCCGA
AGGGAGAAAGGCGGACAGGTATCCGGTAAGCGGCAGGGTCGGAACAGGAGAGCGCACGAGGGAGCTTCCA
GGGGGAAACGCCTGGTATCTTTATAGTCCTGTCGGGTTTCGCCACCTCTGACTTGAGCGTCGATTTTTGT
GATGCTCGTCAGGGGGGCGGAGCCTATGGAAAAACGCCAGCAACGCGGCCTTTTTACGGTTCCTGGCCTT
TTGCTGGCCTTTTGCTCACATGT
Features (pLannotate 1.2.2; 14 found; start..end, strand, type, name):
     12..39      +  repeat_region  AAV2 ITR (fragment): inverted terminal repeat of adeno-associated virus serotype 2 inverted
     68..95      +  repeat_region  AAV2 ITR (fragment): inverted terminal repeat of adeno-associated virus serotype 2 inverted
    145..227     +  intron         chimeric intron (fragment): chimera between introns from human β-globin and immunoglobulin heavy chain genes
    228..2186    +  CDS            cas9 (fragment): CAS9_STRP1 - Also known as csn1 From Streptococcus pyogenes serotype M1.
   2283..2301    -  promoter       SP6 promoter: promoter for bacteriophage SP6 RNA polymerase
   2327..2551    +  polyA_signal   bGH poly(A) signal: bovine growth hormone polyadenylation signal
   2580..2720    +  repeat_region  AAV2 ITR: inverted terminal repeat of adeno-associated virus serotype 2 inverted
   2725..2776    -  misc_feature   bom (fragment): basis of mobility region from pBR322
   2795..3250    +  rep_origin     f1 ori (sequence partly withheld): f1 bacteriophage origin of replication; arrow indicates direction of (+) strand synthesis
   3251..3300    -  misc_feature   bom (fragment): basis of mobility region from pBR322
   3402..3437    -  CDS            rop (fragment): Rop protein, which maintains plasmids at low copy number; rop
   3532..3636    +  promoter       AmpR promoter: bla
   3637..4497    +  CDS            AmpR: β-lactamase; bla; confers resistance to ampicillin, carbenicillin, and related antibiotics
   4668..5256    +  rep_origin     ori: high-copy-number ColE1/pMB1/pBR322/pUC origin of replication
