[The description below was written by a language model from this plasmid's Addgene catalogue record and pLannotate feature annotations shown in this document.]
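Description:
pAAV-ABE-CT is an adeno-associated virus transfer plasmid of about 5.3 kb, built on a pAAV backbone, that carries the C-terminal half of a Cas9 nickase (nCas9) as one part of a split adenine base editor (ABE). Two sequence records, one from the depositor and one from repository sequencing, are the same length and give essentially the same annotation. They differ only in whether the phage origin is labelled f1 or M13. The plasmid is maintained in E. coli through a high-copy ColE1/pUC-type origin and selected with ampicillin via the bla gene and its own promoter. Short remnants of the pBR322 bom and rop regions also remain in the backbone.

Between the AAV2 inverted terminal repeats, which direct replication and packaging of the intervening DNA into AAV particles, the annotation shows a fragment of the chimeric β-globin/immunoglobulin intron. This is followed directly by a roughly 2 kb portion of the Streptococcus pyogenes cas9 coding sequence and a bovine growth hormone polyadenylation signal, with a reverse-oriented SP6 promoter in between. The left ITR is detected only as two short fragments, whereas the right ITR is annotated in full. No eukaryotic promoter is annotated upstream of the Cas9 fragment. The intron-derived segment placed immediately ahead of the coding sequence is consistent with a design in which this half is joined to a separately delivered, promoter-bearing N-terminal half, but the record does not state the joining mechanism. Splitting the editor this way gets around the AAV packaging limit. The associated publication concerns adenine base editing in mouse embryos and in an adult mouse model of Duchenne muscular dystrophy.
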