Addgene plasmid #112876: pAAV-ABE-CT
Purpose: AAV inverted terminal repeat based vector plasmid encoding the C-terminal half of nCas9
Depositing lab: Jin-Soo Kim. Depositing organization: Institute for Basic Science. Publication: Adenine base editing in mouse embryos and an adult mouse model of Duchenne muscular dystrophy. Ryu SM, Koo T, Kim K, Lim K, Baek G, Kim ST, Kim HS, Kim DE, Lee H, Chung E, Kim JS. Nat Biotechnol. 2018 Jul;36(6):536-539. doi: 10.1038/nbt.4148. Epub 2018 Apr 27. PubMed 29702637.
Backbone
  Vector backbone: pAAV
  Vector type: AAV
Growth in bacteria
  Bacterial resistance: Ampicillin, 100 μg/mL
  Growth temperature: 30°C
  Growth strain: NEB Stable
  Copy number: Unknown
Gene/Insert
  Gene/Insert name: ABE-CT
Terms and licenses: Academic/Nonprofit Terms; Industry Terms: Not Available to Industry
How to cite: pAAV-ABE-CT was a gift from Jin-Soo Kim (Addgene plasmid # 112876 ; http://n2t.net/addgene:112876 ; RRID:Addgene_112876)
